Addgene plasmid #91274: pHH0103_PIK3R1-1/1
Purpose: Protein expression and purification of human SH3 domain construct PIK3R1-1/1
Depositing lab: Sachdev Sidhu. Depositing organization: University of Toronto. Publication: Comprehensive Analysis of the Human SH3 Domain Family Reveals a Wide Variety of Non-canonical Specificities. Teyra J, Huang H, Jain S, Guan X, Dong A, Liu Y, Tempel W, Min J, Tong Y, Kim PM, Bader GD, Sidhu SS. Structure. 2017 Oct 3;25(10):1598-1610.e3. doi: 10.1016/j.str.2017.07.017. Epub 2017 Sep 7. PubMed 28890361.
Backbone
  Vector backbone: pHH0103
  Vector type: Bacterial Expression
Growth in bacteria
  Bacterial resistance: Ampicillin, 100 μg/mL
  Growth temperature: 37°C
  Growth strain: DH5alpha
  Copy number: Low Copy
Gene/Insert
  Gene/Insert name: PIK3R1-1/1
  Species: H. sapiens (human)
  Insert size (bp): 240
  Entrez Gene: PIK3R1 (a.k.a. AGM7, GRB1, IMD36, p85, p85-ALPHA, p85alpha)
  Cloning method: Restriction Enzyme; 5′ cloning site Sfi1 (unknown if destroyed); 3′ cloning site Not1 (unknown if destroyed)
Terms and licenses: Academic/Nonprofit Terms; Industry Terms: Not Available to Industry
How to cite: pHH0103_PIK3R1-1/1 was a gift from Sachdev Sidhu (Addgene plasmid # 91274 ; http://n2t.net/addgene:91274 ; RRID:Addgene_91274)
