[The description below was written by a language model from this plasmid's Addgene catalogue record and pLannotate feature annotations shown in this document.]
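Description:
pHH0103_PIK3R1-1/1 is a bacterial expression plasmid built on the pHH0103 backbone for producing and purifying the SH3 domain of human PIK3R1, the p85α regulatory subunit of PI3-kinase. The recorded insert is 240 bp, cloned between SfiI and NotI sites, and the annotation detects a PIK3R1 fragment of about 220 bp. The "1/1" in the name appears to index the SH3 domain within the protein, though the record does not explain this. The plasmid belongs to a collection used to survey the binding specificities of the human SH3 domain family.

Expression is driven by the strong hybrid tac promoter followed by a lac operator. The plasmid carries its own lacI gene under the lacIq promoter, so transcription is held off by lac repressor until it is induced with IPTG. The annotated elements downstream of the promoter are, in order, a 6xHis tag, Schistosoma japonicum glutathione S-transferase and the PIK3R1 SH3 fragment. This arrangement is consistent with an N-terminally His- and GST-tagged fusion that can be captured on nickel or glutathione resins, with GST also tending to aid solubility. An fd phage terminator lies just after the insert.

Beyond the terminator lie fragments of M13 gene III, a tetracycline-resistance remnant and a split rop gene. These suggest the backbone derives from a pBR322-type phagemid display vector, and they are probably non-functional leftovers here. Propagation in E. coli relies on a ColE1/pMB1-type origin, catalogued as low copy, with ampicillin selection through β-lactamase. An f1 origin and the pBR322 bom region are also present.
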