Features (pLannotate 1.2.2; 21 found; start..end, strand, type, name):
     59..136     +  promoter       lacIq promoter: lacI (mutant); In the lacIq allele, a single base change in the promoter boosts expression of the lacI gene about 10-fold.
    137..1219    +  CDS            lacI: lac repressor; lacI; The lac repressor binds to the lac operator to inhibit transcription in E. coli. This inhibition can be relieved by adding lactose or isopropyl-β-D-thiogalactopyranoside (IPTG).
   1232..1253    +  protein_bind   CAP binding site: CAP binding activates transcription in the presence of cAMP. E. coli catabolite activator protein
   1272..1289    +  promoter       tet promoter (fragment): E. coli promoter for tetracycline efflux protein gene
   1462..1490    +  promoter       tac promoter: strong E. coli promoter; hybrid between the trp and lac UV5 promoters
   1498..1514    +  protein_bind   lac operator: The lac repressor binds to the lac operator to inhibit transcription in E. coli. This inhibition can be relieved by adding lactose or isopropyl-β-D-thiogalactopyranoside (IPTG). lac repressor encoded by lacI
   1599..1616    +  CDS            6xHis: 6xHis affinity tag
   1632..2285    +  CDS            GST26_SCHJA: Experimental evidence at protein level: Swiss-Prot protein existence level 1. GST isoenzymes appear to play a central role in the parasite detoxification system. Other functions are also suspected including a role in increasing the solubility of haematin in the parasite gut. From Schistosoma japonicum (Blood fluke).
   2367..2585    +  CDS            PIK3R1 (fragment): P85A_HUMAN - Also known as GRB1. Experimental evidence at protein level: Swiss-Prot protein existence level 1. Binds to activated (phosphorylated) protein-Tyr kinases, through its SH2 domain, and acts as an adapter, mediating the association of the p110 catalytic unit to the plasma membrane. Necessary for the insulin-stimulated increase in glucose uptake and glycogen synthesis in insulin-sensitive tissues. Plays an important role in signaling in response to FGFR1, FGFR2, FGFR3, FGFR4, KITLG/SCF, KIT, PDGFRA and PDGFRB. Likewise, plays a role in ITGB2 signaling (PubMed:17626883, PubMed:19805105
   2601..2648    +  terminator     fd terminator (sequence withheld): central terminator from bacteriophage fd (Otsuka and Kunisawa, 1982)
   2653..2865    +  CDS            M13 gene III (fragment) (sequence partly withheld): pIII; III; minor coat protein
   2880..3350    +  CDS            M13 gene III (fragment) (sequence partly withheld): pIII; III; minor coat protein
   3372..3442    +  CDS            TcR (fragment): tetracycline efflux protein; tet; confers resistance to tetracycline
   3684..4064    -  CDS            YPB1_ECOLX: Protein predicted: Swiss-Prot protein existence level 4. From Escherichia coli.
   4081..4232    +  CDS            rop (fragment): Rop protein, which maintains plasmids at low copy number; rop
   4268..4696    -  rep_origin     f1 ori (sequence partly withheld): f1 bacteriophage origin of replication; arrow indicates direction of (+) strand synthesis
   4705..4744    +  CDS            rop (fragment): Rop protein, which maintains plasmids at low copy number; rop
   4846..4986    +  misc_feature   bom: basis of mobility region from pBR322
   5172..5759    -  rep_origin     ori: high-copy-number ColE1/pMB1/pBR322/pUC origin of replication
   5930..6790    -  CDS            AmpR: β-lactamase; bla; confers resistance to ampicillin, carbenicillin, and related antibiotics
   6791..6895    -  promoter       AmpR promoter: bla
>Addgene plasmid #91274 | pHH0103_PIK3R1-1/1 | addgene full sequence | sequence record 191068 | Addgene NGS Result
TGACATTAACCTATAAAAATAGGCGTATCACGAGGCCCTTTCGTCTTCAAGAATTCCCGACACCATCGAA
TGGTGCAAAACCTTTCGCGGTATGGCATGATAGCGCCCGGAAGAGAGTCAATTCAGGGTGGTGAATGTGA
AACCAGTAACGTTATACGATGTCGCAGAGTATGCCGGTGTCTCTTATCAGACCGTTTCCCGCGTGGTGAA
CCAGGCCAGCCACGTTTCTGCGAAAACGCGGGAAAAAGTGGAAGCGGCGATGGCGGAGCTGAATTACATT
CCCAACCGCGTGGCACAACAACTGGCGGGCAAACAGTCGTTGCTGATTGGCGTTGCCACCTCCAGTCTGG
CCCTGCACGCGCCGTCGCAAATTGTCGCGGCGATTAAATCTCGCGCCGATCAACTGGGTGCCAGCGTGGT
GGTGTCGATGGTAGAACGAAGCGGCGTCGAAGCCTGTAAAGCGGCGGTGCACAATCTTCTCGCGCAACGC
GTCAGTGGGCTGATCATTAACTATCCGCTGGATGACCAGGATGCCATTGCTGTGGAAGCTGCCTGCACTA
ATGTTCCGGCGTTATTTCTTGATGTCTCTGACCAGACACCCATCAACAGTATTATTTTCTCCCATGAAGA
CGGTACGCGACTGGGCGTGGAGCATCTGGTCGCATTGGGTCACCAGCAAATCGCGCTGTTAGCGGGCCCA
TTAAGTTCTGTCTCGGCGCGTCTGCGTCTGGCTGGCTGGCATAAATATCTCACTCGCAATCAAATTCAGC
CGATAGCGGAACGGGAAGGCGACTGGAGTGCCATGTCCGGTTTTCAACAAACCATGCAAATGCTGAATGA
GGGCATCGTTCCCACTGCGATGCTGGTTGCCAACGATCAGATGGCGCTGGGCGCAATGCGCGCCATTACC
GAGTCCGGGCTGCGCGTTGGTGCGGATATCTCGGTAGTGGGATACGACGATACCGAAGACAGCTCATGTT
ATATCCCGCCGTTAACCACCATCAAACAGGATTTTCGCCTGCTGGGGCAAACCAGCGTGGACCGCTTGCT
GCAACTCTCTCAGGGCCAGGCGGTGAAGGGCAATCAGCTGTTGCCCGTCTCACTGGTGAAAAGAAAAACC
ACCCTGGCGCCCAATACGCAAACCGCCTCTCCCCGCGCGTTGGCCGATTCATTAATGCAGCTGGCACGAC
AGGTTTCCCGACTGGAAAGCGGGCAGTGAGCGCAACGCAATTAATGTAAGTTAGCTCACTCATTAGGCAC
AATTCTCATGTTTGACAGCTTATCATCGACTGCACGGTGCACCAATGCTTCTGGCGTCAGGCAGCCATCG
GAAGCTGTGGTATGGCTGTGCAGGTCGTAAATCACTGCATAATTCGTGTCGCTCAAGGCGCACTCCCGTT
CTGGATAATGTTTTTTGCGCCGACATCATAACGGTTCTGGCAAATATTCTGAAATGAGCTGTTGACAATT
AATCATCGGCTCGTATAATGTGTGGAATTGTGAGCGGATAACAATTTCACACAGGAAACAGCCAGTCCGT
TTAGGTGTTTTCACGAGCACTTCACCAACAAGGACCATAGATTATGAAAATCGAAGAACACCATCACCAT
CACCATTCCAGCGGTAAGCTTATGTCCCCTATACTAGGTTATTGGAAAATTAAGGGCCTTGTGCAACCCA
CTCGACTTCTTTTGGAATATCTTGAAGAAAAATATGAAGAGCATTTGTATGAGCGCGATGAAGGTGATAA
ATGGCGAAACAAAAAGTTTGAATTGGGTTTGGAGTTTCCCAATCTTCCTTATTATATTGATGGTGATGTT
AAATTAACACAGTCTATGGCCATCATACGTTATATAGCTGACAAGCACAACATGTTGGGTGGTTGTCCAA
AAGAGCGTGCAGAGATTTCAATGCTTGAAGGAGCGGTTTTGGATATTAGATACGGTGTTTCGAGAATTGC
ATATAGTAAAGACTTTGAAACTCTCAAAGTTGATTTTCTTAGCAAGCTACCTGAAATGCTGAAAATGTTC
GAAGATCGTTTATGTCATAAAACATATTTAAATGGTGATCATGTAACCCATCCTGACTTCATGTTGTATG
ACGCTCTTGATGTTGTTTTATACATGGACCCAATGTGCCTGGATGCGTTCCCAAAATTAGTTTGTTTTAA
AAAACGTATTGAAGCTATCCCACAAATTGATAAGTACTTGAAATCCAGCAAGTATATAGCATGGCCTTTG
CAGGGCTGGCAAGCCACGTTTGGTGGTGGCGACCATCCTCCAAAATCGGATCTGGAAGTTCTGTTCCAGG
GGCCCCTGTCCAGCGGTCTGGTTCCGCGTGGTTCCGGTACCGCGGCCCAGCCGGCCTATCAGTATCGTGC
CCTGTATGACTATAAAAAAGAACGTGAAGAAGACATTGACCTGCATCTGGGTGACATCCTGACGGTGAAT
AAAGGCAGCCTGGTGGCGCTGGGCTTTTCTGATGGTCAGGAAGCCCGTCCGGAAGAAATTGGCTGGCTGA
ACGGTTATAATGAAACCACGGGTGAACGTGGTGACTTCCCGGGTACCTATGTTGAATACATCGGTGCGGC
CGCATA
[142 nt withheld, positions 2597-2738]
C
[98 nt withheld, positions 2740-2837]
AGTTTGTACTGGTGACGAAACTCAGTGTCTAGCTAGAGTGGC
[149 nt withheld, positions 2880-3028]
T
[41 nt withheld, positions 3030-3070]
T
[62 nt withheld, positions 3072-3133]
A
[35 nt withheld, positions 3135-3169]
CCTCCCTCAATCGGTTGAATGTCGCCCTTTTGTCTTTGGCGCTGGTAAACCATATGAA
[86 nt withheld, positions 3228-3313]
T
[54 nt withheld, positions 3315-3368]
CTAGCGCCGCCCTATACCTTGTCTGCCTCCCCGCGTTGCGTCGCGGTGCATGGAGCCGGGCCACCTCGAC
CTGAATGGAAGCCGGCGGCACCTCGCTAACGGATTCACCACTCCAAGAATTGGAGCCAATCAATTCTTGC
GGAGAACTGTGAATGCGCAAACCAACCCTTGGCAGAACATATCCATCGCGTCCGCCATCTCCAGCAGCCG
CACGCGGCGCATCTCGGGCAGCGTTGGGTCCTGGCCACGGGTGCGCATGATCGTGCTCCTGTCGTTGAGG
ACCCGGCTAGGCTGGCGGGGTTGCCTTACTGGTTAGCAGAATGAATCACCGATACGCGAGCGAACGTGAA
GCGACTGCTGCTGCAAAACGTCTGCGACCTGAGCAACAACATGAATGGTCTTCGGTTTCCGTGTTTCGTA
AAGTCTGGAAACGCGGAAGTCAGCGCCCTGCACCATTATGTTCCGGATCTGCATCGCAGGATGCTGCTGG
CTACCCTGTGGAACACCTACATCTGTATTAACGAAGCGCTGGCATTGACCCTGAGTGATTTTTCTCTGGT
CCCGCCGCATCCATACCGCCAGTTGTTTACCCTCACAACGTTCCAGTAACCGGGCATGTTCATCATCAGT
AACCCGTATCGTGAGCATCCTCTCTCGTTTCATCGGTATCATTACCCCCATGAACAGAAATCCCCCTTAC
ACGGAGGCATCAGTGACCAAACAGGAAAAAACCGCCCTTAACATGGCCCGCTTTATCAGAAGCCAGACAT
TAACGCTTCTGGAGAAACTCAACGAGCTGGACGCGGATGAACAGGCAGACATCTGTGAATCGCTTCACGA
CCACGCTGATGAGCTTTACCGCAGGATCCGCGAAATTGTAAGCGTTAATATTTTGTTAAAATTCGCGTTA
AATTTTTGTTAAATCAGCTCATTTTTTAACCAATAGGCCGAAATCGGCAAAATCCCTTATAAATCAAAAG
AATAGACCGAGATAGGGT
[37 nt withheld, positions 4367-4403]
AAAGAACGTGGACTCCAACGTCAAAGG
[49 nt withheld, positions 4431-4479]
T
[91 nt withheld, positions 4481-4571]
G
[124 nt withheld, positions 4573-4696]
CGCGGATCCTGCCTCGCGCGTTTCGGTGATGACGGTGAAAACCTCTGACACATGCAGCTCCCGGAGACGG
TCACAGCTTGTCTGTAAGCGGATGCCGGGAGCAGACAAGCCCGTCAGGGCGCGTCAGCGGGTGTTGGCGG
GTGTCGGGGCGCAGCCATGACCCAGTCACGTAGCGATAGCGGAGTGTATACTGGCTTAACTATGCGGCAT
CAGAGCAGATTGTACTGAGAGTGCACCATATGCGGTGTGAAATACCGCACAGATGCGTAAGGAGAAAATA
CCGCATCAGGCGCTCTTCCGCTTCCTCGCTCACTGACTCGCTGCGCTCGGTCGTTCGGCTGCGGCGAGCG
GTATCAGCTCACTCAAAGGCGGTAATACGGTTATCCACAGAATCAGGGGATAACGCAGGAAAGAACATGT
GAGCAAAAGGCCAGCAAAAGGCCAGGAACCGTAAAAAGGCCGCGTTGCTGGCGTTTTTCCATAGGCTCCG
CCCCCCTGACGAGCATCACAAAAATCGACGCTCAAGTCAGAGGTGGCGAAACCCGACAGGACTATAAAGA
TACCAGGGTTTCCCCCTGGAAGCTCCCTCGTGCGCTCTCCTGTTCCGACCCTGCCGCTTACCGGATACCT
GTCCGCCTTTCTCCCTTCGGGAAGCGTGGCGCTTTCTCATAGCTCACGCTGTAGGTATCTCAGTTCGGTG
TAGGTCGTTCGCTCCAAGCTGGGCTGTGTGCACGAACCCCCCGTTCAGCCCGACCGCTGCGCCTTATCCG
GTAACTATCGTCTTGAGTCCAACCCGGTAAGACACGACTTATCGCCACTGGCAGCAGCCACTGGTAACAG
GATTAGCAGAGCGAGGTATGTAGGCGGTGCTACAGAGTTCTTGAAGTGGTGGCCTAACTACGGCTACACT
AGAAGGACAGTATTTGGTATCTGCGCTCTGCTGAAGCCAGTTACCTTCGGAAAAAGAGTTGGTAGCTCTT
GATCCGGCAAACAAACCACCGCTGGTAGCGGTGGTTTTTTTGTTTGCAAGCAGCAGATTACGCGCAGAAA
AAAAGGATCTCAAGAAGATCCTTTGATCTTTTCTACGGGGTCTGACGCTCAGTGGAACGAAAACTCACGT
TAAGGGATTTTGGTCATGAGATTATCAAAAAGGATCTTCACCTAGATCCTTTTAAATTAAAAATGAAGTT
TTAAATCAATCTAAAGTATATATGAGTAAACTTGGTCTGACAGTTACCAATGCTTAATCAGTGAGGCACC
TATCTCAGCGATCTGTCTATTTCGTTCATCCATAGTTGCCTGACTCCCCGTCGTGTAGATAACTACGATA
CGGGAGGGCTTACCATCTGGCCCCAGTGCTGCAATGATACCGCGAGACCCACGCTCACCGGCTCCAGATT
TATCAGCAATAAACCAGCCAGCCGGAAGGGCCGAGCGCAGAAGTGGTCCTGCAACTTTATCCGCCTCCAT
CCAGTCTATTAATTGTTGCCGGGAAGCTAGAGTAAGTAGTTCGCCAGTTAATAGTTTGCGCAACGTTGTT
GCCATTGCTGCAGGCATCGTGGTGTCACGCTCGTCGTTTGGTATGGCTTCATTCAGCTCCGGTTCCCAAC
GATCAAGGCGAGTTACATGATCCCCCATGTTGTGCAAAAAAGCGGTTAGCTCCTTCGGTCCTCCGATCGT
TGTCAGAAGTAAGTTGGCCGCAGTGTTATCACTCATGGTTATGGCAGCACTGCATAATTCTCTTACTGTC
ATGCCATCCGTAAGATGCTTTTCTGTGACTGGTGAGTACTCAACCAAGTCATTCTGAGAATAGTGTATGC
GGCGACCGAGTTGCTCTTGCCCGGCGTCAACACGGGATAATACCGCGCCACATAGCAGAACTTTAAAAGT
GCTCATCATTGGAAAACGTTCTTCGGGGCGAAAACTCTCAAGGATCTTACCGCTGTTGAGATCCAGTTCG
ATGTAACCCACTCGTGCACCCAACTGATCTTCAGCATCTTTTACTTTCACCAGCGTTTCTGGGTGAGCAA
AAACAGGAAGGCAAAATGCCGCAAAAAAGGGAATAAGGGCGACACGGAAATGTTGAATACTCATACTCTT
CCTTTTTCAATATTATTGAAGCATTTATCAGGGTTATTGTCTCATGAGCGGATACATATTTGAATGTATT
TAGAAAAATAAACAAATAGGGGTTCCGCGCACATTTCCCCGAAAAGTGCCACCTGACGTCTAAGAAACCA
TTATTATCA
