>Addgene plasmid #91274 | pHH0103_PIK3R1-1/1 | depositor partial sequence | sequence record 175762 | insert sequence
GGCCCAGCCGGCCTATCAGTATCGTGCCCTGTATGACTATAAAAAAGAACGTGAAGAAGACATTGACCTG
CATCTGGGTGACATCCTGACGGTGAATAAAGGCAGCCTGGTGGCGCTGGGCTTTTCTGATGGTCAGGAAG
CCCGTCCGGAAGAAATTGGCTGGCTGAACGGTTATAATGAAACCACGGGTGAACGTGGTGACTTCCCGGG
TACCTATGTTGAATACATCGGTGCGGCCGC
